Addgene plasmid #222896: L2376-FKBP-GPA-20-114
Purpose: Biosensor chain detecting rapamycin and responding with split Nanoluciferase reconstitution. FKBP ectodomain, human Glycophorin A (GPA) scaffold, 20 GS linker, split Nanoluciferase fragment 114.
Depositing lab: Joshua Leonard. Depositing organization: Northwestern University. Publication: Building Synthetic Biosensors Using Red Blood Cell Proteins. Dolberg TB, Gunnels TF, Ling T, Sarnese KA, Crispino JD, Leonard JN. ACS Synth Biol. 2024 Apr 19;13(4):1273-1289. doi: 10.1021/acssynbio.3c00754. Epub 2024 Mar 27. PubMed 38536408.
Backbone
  Vector backbone: Modified pcDNA3.1(+)
  Backbone manufacturer: Thermo Fisher
  Backbone size w/o insert (bp): 5344
  Vector type: Mammalian Expression
  Selectable markers: Neomycin (select with G418)
Growth in bacteria
  Bacterial resistance: Ampicillin, 100 μg/mL
  Growth temperature: 37°C
  Growth strain: DH5alpha
  Copy number: High Copy
Gene/Insert
  Gene/Insert name: FKBP-GPA-20GS-NanoLuc11S
  Species: H. sapiens (human), Synthetic
  Insert size (bp): 1520
  Promoter: CMV
  Tag / fusion protein: Myc (N terminal on insert)
  Cloning method: Restriction Enzyme; 5′ cloning site NheI (not destroyed); 3′ cloning site NotI (not destroyed)
Terms and licenses: Academic/Nonprofit Terms; Industry Terms: Not Available to Industry
Depositor comments: Please visit https://doi.org/10.1101/2023.12.16.571988 for bioRxiv preprint.
How to cite: L2376-FKBP-GPA-20-114 was a gift from Joshua Leonard (Addgene plasmid # 222896 ; http://n2t.net/addgene:222896 ; RRID:Addgene_222896)
