[The description below was written by a language model from this plasmid's Addgene catalogue record and pLannotate feature annotations shown in this document.]
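Description:
L2376-FKBP-GPA-20-114 is a mammalian expression plasmid built on a modified pcDNA3.1(+) backbone that encodes one chain of a cell-surface biosensor for rapamycin. It is propagated in E. coli through a high-copy ColE1/pUC-type origin with ampicillin resistance (β-lactamase), and it also carries an f1 origin. The catalogue entry lists neomycin/G418 as the mammalian selectable marker. However, the feature annotation of the sequenced plasmid instead identifies a hygromycin resistance gene driven by the SV40 early promoter and followed by an SV40 poly(A) signal, so the two sources disagree and the marker should be verified before selection is attempted.

The payload is expressed from the CMV enhancer/promoter, with a T7 promoter just upstream of the insert, and is terminated by the bGH polyadenylation signal. It lies between retained NheI and NotI sites. The annotated open reading frame begins with a short glycophorin-type leader segment (matched to GYPB, probably acting as a signal peptide). This is followed by human FKBP12 (FKBP1A) as the rapamycin-binding ectodomain, a short multiple cloning site, and a large fragment of human glycophorin A that serves as the membrane-spanning scaffold. According to the record, the insert also carries an N-terminal Myc tag, a 20-residue glycine-serine linker and a split NanoLuc fragment. The record names that fragment "114" in the purpose field and "NanoLuc11S" in the insert name, and none of these three elements was picked up by the automated annotation.

The design implies that rapamycin-induced association with a partner chain, presumably carrying a complementary rapamycin-binding domain and the other luciferase fragment, reconstitutes NanoLuc and gives a luminescent readout. The construct comes from work on building synthetic biosensors from red blood cell membrane proteins.
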