Features (pLannotate 1.2.2; 23 found; start..end, strand, type, name):
      7..231     +  polyA_signal   bGH poly(A) signal: bovine growth hormone polyadenylation signal
    235..256     +  promoter       SV40 promoter (fragment): SV40 enhancer and early promoter
    277..705     +  rep_origin     f1 ori (sequence partly withheld): f1 bacteriophage origin of replication; arrow indicates direction of (+) strand synthesis
    719..1048    +  promoter       SV40 promoter: SV40 enhancer and early promoter
   1097..2122    +  CDS            HygR: aminoglycoside phosphotransferase from E. coli; aph(4)-Ia; confers resistance to hygromycin
   2132..2257    +  CDS            ble (fragment): BLE_KLEPN - Experimental evidence at protein level: Swiss-Prot protein existence level 1. Binding protein with a strong affinity to the bleomycin family of antibiotics. Binds to CL990; an antimitotic-antibiotic compound. From Klebsiella pneumoniae.
   2252..2373    +  polyA_signal   SV40 poly(A) signal: SV40 polyadenylation signal
   2446..2462    -  protein_bind   lac operator: The lac repressor binds to the lac operator to inhibit transcription in E. coli. This inhibition can be relieved by adding lactose or isopropyl-β-D-thiogalactopyranoside (IPTG). lac repressor encoded by lacI
   2470..2500    -  promoter       lac promoter: promoter for the E. coli lac operon
   2515..2536    -  protein_bind   CAP binding site: CAP binding activates transcription in the presence of cAMP. E. coli catabolite activator protein
   2549..2641    -  CDS            lacI (fragment): lac repressor; lacI; The lac repressor binds to the lac operator to inhibit transcription in E. coli. This inhibition can be relieved by adding lactose or isopropyl-β-D-thiogalactopyranoside (IPTG).
   2824..3412    -  rep_origin     ori: high-copy-number ColE1/pMB1/pBR322/pUC origin of replication
   3583..4443    -  CDS            AmpR: β-lactamase; bla; confers resistance to ampicillin, carbenicillin, and related antibiotics
   4444..4548    -  promoter       AmpR promoter: bla
   4607..4659    -  misc_feature   bom (fragment): basis of mobility region from pBR322
   4814..5193    +  enhancer       CMV enhancer: human cytomegalovirus immediate early enhancer
   5194..5397    +  promoter       CMV promoter: human cytomegalovirus (CMV) immediate early promoter
   5393..5426    +  LTR            5' LTR (truncated) (fragment): truncated 5' long terminal repeat (LTR) from HIV-1
   5442..5460    +  promoter       T7 promoter: promoter for bacteriophage T7 RNA polymerase
   5502..5558    +  CDS            GYPB (fragment): GLPB_HUMAN - Also known as GPB. Experimental evidence at protein level: Swiss-Prot protein existence level 1. This protein is a minor sialoglycoprotein in erythrocyte membranes. From Homo sapiens (Human).
   5598..5921    +  CDS            FKBP1A: FKB1A_HUMAN - Also known as FKBP1, FKBP12. Experimental evidence at protein level: Swiss-Prot protein existence level 1. Keeps in an inactive conformation TGFBR1, the TGF-beta type I serine/threonine kinase receptor, preventing TGF-beta receptor activation in absence of ligand. Recruits SMAD7 to ACVR1B which prevents the association of SMAD2 and SMAD3 with the activin receptor complex, thereby blocking the activin signal. May modulate the RYR1 calcium channel activity. PPIases accelerate the folding of proteins. It catalyzes the cis-trans isomerization of proline imidic peptide bonds in oligop
   5983..6035    +  misc_feature   MCS: multiple cloning site
   6057..6446    +  CDS            GYPA (fragment): GLPA_HUMAN - Also known as GPA. Experimental evidence at protein level: Swiss-Prot protein existence level 1. Glycophorin A is the major intrinsic membrane protein of the erythrocyte. The N-terminal glycosylated segment, which lies outside the erythrocyte membrane, has MN blood group receptors. Appears to be important for the function of SLC4A1 and is required for high activity of SLC4A1. May be involved in translocation of SLC4A1 to the plasma membrane. Is a receptor for influenza virus. Is a receptor for Plasmodium falciparum erythrocyte-binding antigen 175 (EBA-175); binding of EBA-175 is d
>Addgene plasmid #222896 | L2376-FKBP-GPA-20-114 | addgene full sequence | sequence record 441634 | Addgene NGS Result
CCTCGACTGTGCCTTCTAGTTGCCAGCCATCTGTTGTTTGCCCCTCCCCCGTGCCTTCCTTGACCCTGGA
AGGTGCCACTCCCACTGTCCTTTCCTAATAAAATGAGGAAATTGCATCGCATTGTCTGAGTAGGTGTCAT
TCTATTCTGGGGGGTGGGGTGGGGCAGGACAGCAAGGGGGAGGATTGGGAAGACAATAGCAGGCATGCTG
GGGATGCGGTGGGCTCTATGGCTTCTGAGGCGGAAAGAACCAGCTGGGGCTCTAGGGGGTATCCCC
[124 nt withheld, positions 277-400]
C
[91 nt withheld, positions 402-492]
A
[49 nt withheld, positions 494-542]
CCTTTGACGTTGGAGTCCACGTTCTTT
[37 nt withheld, positions 570-606]
ACCCTATCTCGGTCTATTCTTTTGATTTATAAGGGATTTTGCCGATTTCGGCCTATTGGTTAAAAAATGA
GCTGATTTAACAAAAATTTAACGCGAATTAATTCTGTGGAATGTGTGTCAGTTAGGGTGTGGAAAGTCCC
CAGGCTCCCCAGCAGGCAGAAGTATGCAAAGCATGCATCTCAATTAGTCAGCAACCAGGTGTGGAAAGTC
CCCAGGCTCCCCAGCAGGCAGAAGTATGCAAAGCATGCATCTCAATTAGTCAGCAACCATAGTCCCGCCC
CTAACTCCGCCCATCCCGCCCCTAACTCCGCCCAGTTCCGCCCATTCTCCGCCCCATGGCTGACTAATTT
TTTTTATTTATGCAGAGGCCGAGGCCGCCTCTGCCTCTGAGCTATTCCAGAAGTAGTGAGGAGGCTTTTT
TGGAGGCCTAGGCTTTTGCAAAAAGCTCCCGGGAGCTTGTATATCCATTTTCGGATCTGATCAGCACGTG
ATGAAAAAGCCTGAACTCACCGCGACGTCTGTCGAGAAGTTTCTGATCGAAAAGTTCGACAGCGTCTCCG
ACCTGATGCAGCTCTCGGAGGGCGAAGAATCTCGTGCTTTCAGCTTCGATGTAGGAGGGCGTGGATATGT
CCTGCGGGTAAATAGCTGCGCCGATGGTTTCTACAAAGATCGTTATGTTTATCGGCACTTTGCATCGGCC
GCGCTCCCGATTCCGGAAGTGCTTGACATTGGGGAATTCAGCGAGAGCCTGACCTATTGCATCTCCCGCC
GTGCACAGGGTGTCACGTTGCAAGACCTGCCTGAAACCGAACTGCCCGCTGTTCTGCAGCCGGTCGCGGA
GGCCATGGATGCGATCGCTGCGGCCGATCTTAGCCAGACGAGCGGGTTCGGCCCATTCGGACCGCAAGGA
ATCGGTCAATACACTACATGGCGTGATTTCATATGCGCGATTGCTGATCCCCATGTGTATCACTGGCAAA
CTGTGATGGACGACACCGTCAGTGCGTCCGTCGCGCAGGCTCTCGATGAGCTGATGCTTTGGGCCGAGGA
CTGCCCCGAAGTCCGGCACCTCGTGCACGCGGATTTCGGCTCCAACAATGTCCTGACGGACAATGGCCGC
ATAACAGCGGTCATTGACTGGAGCGAGGCGATGTTCGGGGATTCCCAATACGAGGTCGCCAACATCTTCT
TCTGGAGGCCGTGGTTGGCTTGTATGGAGCAGCAGACGCGCTACTTCGAGCGGAGGCATCCGGAGCTTGC
AGGATCGCCGCGGCTCCGGGCGTATATGCTCCGCATTGGTCTTGACCAACTCTATCAGAGCTTGGTTGAC
GGCAATTTCGATGATGCAGCTTGGGCGCAGGGTCGATGCGACGCAATCGTCCGATCCGGAGCCGGGACTG
TCGGGCGTACACAAATCGCCCGCAGAAGCGCGGCCGTCTGGACCGATGGCTGTGTAGAAGTACTCGCCGA
TAGTGGAAACCGACGCCCCAGCACTCGTCCGAGGGCAAAGGAATAGCACGTGCTACGAGATTTCGATTCC
ACCGCCGCCTTCTATGAAAGGTTGGGCTTCGGAATCGTTTTCCGGGACGCCGGCTGGATGATCCTCCAGC
GCGGGGATCTCATGCTGGAGTTCTTCGCCCACCCCAACTTGTTTATTGCAGCTTATAATGGTTACAAATA
AAGCAATAGCATCACAAATTTCACAAATAAAGCATTTTTTTCACTGCATTCTAGTTGTGGTTTGTCCAAA
CTCATCAATGTATCTTATCATGTCTGTATACCGTCGACCTCTAGCTAGAGCTTGGCGTAATCATGGTCAT
AGCTGTTTCCTGTGTGAAATTGTTATCCGCTCACAATTCCACACAACATACGAGCCGGAAGCATAAAGTG
TAAAGCCTGGGGTGCCTAATGAGTGAGCTAACTCACATTAATTGCGTTGCGCTCACTGCCCGCTTTCCAG
TCGGGAAACCTGTCGTGCCAGCTGCATTAATGAATCGGCCAACGCGCGGGGAGAGGCGGTTTGCGTATTG
GGCGCTCTTCCGCTTCCTCGCTCACTGACTCGCTGCGCTCGGTCGTTCGGCTGCGGCGAGCGGTATCAGC
TCACTCAAAGGCGGTAATACGGTTATCCACAGAATCAGGGGATAACGCAGGAAAGAACATGTGAGCAAAA
GGCCAGCAAAAGGCCAGGAACCGTAAAAAGGCCGCGTTGCTGGCGTTTTTCCATAGGCTCCGCCCCCCTG
ACGAGCATCACAAAAATCGACGCTCAAGTCAGAGGTGGCGAAACCCGACAGGACTATAAAGATACCAGGC
GTTTCCCCCTGGAAGCTCCCTCGTGCGCTCTCCTGTTCCGACCCTGCCGCTTACCGGATACCTGTCCGCC
TTTCTCCCTTCGGGAAGCGTGGCGCTTTCTCATAGCTCACGCTGTAGGTATCTCAGTTCGGTGTAGGTCG
TTCGCTCCAAGCTGGGCTGTGTGCACGAACCCCCCGTTCAGCCCGACCGCTGCGCCTTATCCGGTAACTA
TCGTCTTGAGTCCAACCCGGTAAGACACGACTTATCGCCACTGGCAGCAGCCACTGGTAACAGGATTAGC
AGAGCGAGGTATGTAGGCGGTGCTACAGAGTTCTTGAAGTGGTGGCCTAACTACGGCTACACTAGAAGAA
CAGTATTTGGTATCTGCGCTCTGCTGAAGCCAGTTACCTTCGGAAAAAGAGTTGGTAGCTCTTGATCCGG
CAAACAAACCACCGCTGGTAGCGGTGGTTTTTTTGTTTGCAAGCAGCAGATTACGCGCAGAAAAAAAGGA
TCTCAAGAAGATCCTTTGATCTTTTCTACGGGGTCTGACGCTCAGTGGAACGAAAACTCACGTTAAGGGA
TTTTGGTCATGAGATTATCAAAAAGGATCTTCACCTAGATCCTTTTAAATTAAAAATGAAGTTTTAAATC
AATCTAAAGTATATATGAGTAAACTTGGTCTGACAGTTACCAATGCTTAATCAGTGAGGCACCTATCTCA
GCGATCTGTCTATTTCGTTCATCCATAGTTGCCTGACTCCCCGTCGTGTAGATAACTACGATACGGGAGG
GCTTACCATCTGGCCCCAGTGCTGCAATGATACCGCGAGACCCACGCTCACCGGCTCCAGATTTATCAGC
AATAAACCAGCCAGCCGGAAGGGCCGAGCGCAGAAGTGGTCCTGCAACTTTATCCGCCTCCATCCAGTCT
ATTAATTGTTGCCGGGAAGCTAGAGTAAGTAGTTCGCCAGTTAATAGTTTGCGCAACGTTGTTGCCATTG
CTACAGGCATCGTGGTGTCACGCTCGTCGTTTGGTATGGCTTCATTCAGCTCCGGTTCCCAACGATCAAG
GCGAGTTACATGATCCCCCATGTTGTGCAAAAAAGCGGTTAGCTCCTTCGGTCCTCCGATCGTTGTCAGA
AGTAAGTTGGCCGCAGTGTTATCACTCATGGTTATGGCAGCACTGCATAATTCTCTTACTGTCATGCCAT
CCGTAAGATGCTTTTCTGTGACTGGTGAGTACTCAACCAAGTCATTCTGAGAATAGTGTATGCGGCGACC
GAGTTGCTCTTGCCCGGCGTCAATACGGGATAATACCGCGCCACATAGCAGAACTTTAAAAGTGCTCATC
ATTGGAAAACGTTCTTCGGGGCGAAAACTCTCAAGGATCTTACCGCTGTTGAGATCCAGTTCGATGTAAC
CCACTCGTGCACCCAACTGATCTTCAGCATCTTTTACTTTCACCAGCGTTTCTGGGTGAGCAAAAACAGG
AAGGCAAAATGCCGCAAAAAAGGGAATAAGGGCGACACGGAAATGTTGAATACTCATACTCTTCCTTTTT
CAATATTATTGAAGCATTTATCAGGGTTATTGTCTCATGAGCGGATACATATTTGAATGTATTTAGAAAA
ATAAACAAATAGGGGTTCCGCGCACATTTCCCCGAAAAGTGCCACCTGACGTCGACGGATCGGGAGATCT
CCCGATCCCCTATGGTGCACTCTCAGTACAATCTGCTCTGATGCCGCATAGTTAAGCCAGTATCTGCTCC
CTGCTTGTGTGTTGGAGGTCGCTGAGTAGTGCGCGAGCAAAATTTAAGCTACAACAAGGCAAGGCTTGAC
CGACAATTGCATGAAGAATCTGCTTAGGGTTAGGCGTTTTGCGCTGCTTCGCGATGTACGGGCCAGATAT
ACGCGTTGACATTGATTATTGACTAGTTATTAATAGTAATCAATTACGGGGTCATTAGTTCATAGCCCAT
ATATGGAGTTCCGCGTTACATAACTTACGGTAAATGGCCCGCCTGGCTGACCGCCCAACGACCCCCGCCC
ATTGACGTCAATAATGACGTATGTTCCCATAGTAACGCCAATAGGGACTTTCCATTGACGTCAATGGGTG
GAGTATTTACGGTAAACTGCCCACTTGGCAGTACATCAAGTGTATCATATGCCAAGTACGCCCCCTATTG
ACGTCAATGACGGTAAATGGCCCGCCTGGCATTATGCCCAGTACATGACCTTATGGGACTTTCCTACTTG
GCAGTACATCTACGTATTAGTCATCGCTATTACCATGGTGATGCGGTTTTGGCAGTACATCAATGGGCGT
GGATAGCGGTTTGACTCACGGGGATTTCCAAGTCTCCACCCCATTGACGTCAATGGGAGTTTGTTTTGGC
ACCAAAATCAACGGGACTTTCCAAAATGTCGTAACAACTCCGCCCCATTGACGCAAATGGGCGGTAGGCG
TGTACGGTGGGAGGTCTATATAAGCAGAGCTCTCTGGCTAACTAGAGAACCCACTGCTTACTGGCTTATC
GAAATTAATACGACTCACTATAGGGAGACCCAAGCTGGCTAGCGTTTAAACTTAAGCTTGGTACCATGTA
TGGAAAAATAATCTTTGTATTACTATTGTCAGAAATTGTGAGCATATCAGCAGAGCAGAAACTCATCTCA
GAAGAGGATCTGGGCGCGCCTATGGGAGTGCAGGTGGAAACCATCTCCCCAGGAGACGGGCGCACCTTCC
CCAAGCGCGGCCAGACCTGCGTGGTGCACTACACCGGGATGCTTGAAGATGGAAAGAAATTTGATTCCTC
CCGGGACAGAAACAAGCCCTTTAAGTTTATGCTAGGCAAGCAGGAGGTGATCCGAGGCTGGGAAGAAGGG
GTTGCCCAGATGAGTGTGGGTCAGAGAGCCAAACTGACTATATCTCCAGATTATGCCTATGGTGCCACTG
GGCACCCAGGCATCATCCCACCACATGCCACTCTCGTCTTCGATGTGGAGCTTCTAAAACTGGAAAGTGC
TGGTGGTAGTGCTGGTGGTAGTGCTGGTGGTAGTGCTGGTGGTAGTGCTGGTGGTCCTCGAGCTCAAGCT
TCGAATTCTGCAGTCGACGGTACCGCGGGCCCGGGATCCACCGGATCTAGAACCGGTTTAAGTACCACTG
AGGTGGCAATGCACACTTCAACCTCTTCTTCAGTCACAAAGAGTTACATCTCATCACAGACAAATGATAC
GCACAAACGGGACACATATGCAGCCACTCCTAGAGCTCATGAAGTTTCAGAAATTTCTGTTAGAACTGTT
TACCCTCCAGAAGAGGAAACCGGAGAAAGGGTACAACTTGCCCATCATTTCTCTGAACCAGAGATAACAC
TCATTATTTTTGGGGTGATGGCTGGTGTTATTGGAACGATCCTCTTAATTTCTTACGGTATTCGCCGACT
GATAAAGAAAAGCCCATCTGATGTAAAACCTCTCCCCTCACCTGACACAGACGTGCCTTTAAGTTCTGTT
GAAATAGAAAATCCAGAGACAAGTGATCAATTAATTAAGGGGGGGTCTGGAGGCAGTGGTGGGTCTGGTG
GTGGTTCTGGGGGGAGTGGGGGTTCAGGCGTGACCGGCTACCGGCTGTTCGAGGAGATTCTGTAAGCGGC
CGCTCGAGTCTAGAGGGCCCGTTTAAACCCGCTGATCAG
